Addgene plasmid #25186: NR1D2
Purpose: Baculovirus expression for structure determination; may not be full ORF
Depositing lab: Cheryl Arrowsmith. Depositing organization: University of Toronto.
Backbone
  Vector backbone: pFBOH-LIC
  Backbone manufacturer: SGC
  Backbone size w/o insert (bp): 6770
  Vector type: Baculovirus expression
Growth in bacteria
  Bacterial resistance: Ampicillin, 100 μg/mL
  Growth temperature: 37°C
  Growth strain: DH5alpha
  Copy number: High Copy
Gene/Insert
  Gene/Insert name: NR1D2_07 (alt names: PDB: 3CQV; nuclear receptor subfamily 1, group D, member 2; NR1D2, BD73, EAR-1r, Hs.37288, HZF2, RVR)
  Species: H. sapiens (human)
  Insert size (bp): 768
  GenBank ID: NP_005117
  Entrez Gene: NR1D2 (a.k.a. BD73, EAR-1R, REVERBB, REVERBbeta, RVR)
  Promoter: polyhedrin
  Tag / fusion protein: His (N terminal on insert)
  Cloning method: Ligation Independent Cloning
  Sequencing primers: 5′ pFBOH-Fwd; 3′ pFBOH-Rev
Terms and licenses: Academic/Nonprofit Terms; Industry Terms
Depositor comments: PDB: 3CQV. http://www.thesgc.org/structures/3CQV/
How to cite: NR1D2 was a gift from Cheryl Arrowsmith (Addgene plasmid # 25186 ; http://n2t.net/addgene:25186 ; RRID:Addgene_25186)
