[The description below was written by a language model from this plasmid's Addgene catalogue record.]
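Description:
NR1D2 is a baculovirus expression plasmid built on pFBOH-LIC, a 6770 bp backbone from the Structural Genomics Consortium designed for ligation-independent cloning. It is maintained in E. coli as a high-copy plasmid under ampicillin selection. No feature table accompanies the record, so the origin of replication and any elements used to transfer the cassette into a baculovirus genome are not stated.

The insert, designated NR1D2_07, is a 768 bp fragment of human NR1D2 (nuclear receptor subfamily 1, group D, member 2, also known as Rev-erb beta, RVR, BD73, EAR-1R or HZF2). The record notes that the insert may not be the full open reading frame, and its short length is consistent with a truncated, domain-level construct rather than the complete receptor, although the exact residue boundaries are not given. Expression is driven by the polyhedrin promoter, a very strong, very late baculoviral promoter commonly used to obtain high protein yields in infected insect cells. The protein carries an N-terminal His tag, which allows purification by immobilised metal affinity chromatography. The record does not say whether a protease cleavage site follows the tag.

The stated purpose is production of recombinant protein in the baculovirus system for structure determination, and the depositor links this construct to a deposited Protein Data Bank structure of NR1D2. It is therefore suited to structural, biophysical or ligand-binding work that needs purified protein from this human nuclear receptor fragment.
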