>Addgene plasmid #25186 | NR1D2 | depositor partial sequence | sequence record 11660 | Author sequence
TCTTCTCCTCCATCTTCTGATTTTGCAAAGGAAGAAGTGATTGGCATGGTGACCAGAGCTCACAAGGATA
CCTTTATGTATAATCAAGAGCAGCAAGAAAACGTTCCGATAGATGGATTTTCTCAGAATGAGAACAAGAA
TAGTTACCTGTGCAACACTGGAGGAAGAATGCATCTGGTTTGTCCAATGAGTAAGTCTCCATATGTGGAT
CCTCATAAATCAGGACATGAAATCTGGGAAGAATTTTCGATGAGCTTCACTCCAGCAGTGAAAGAAGTGG
TGGAATTTGCAAAGCGTATTCCTGGGTTCAGAGATCTCTCTCAGCATGACCAGGTCAACCTTTTAAAGGC
TGGGACTTTTGAGGTTTTAATGGTACGGTTCGCATCATTATTTGATGCAAAGGAACGTACTGTCACCTTT
TTAAGTGGAAAGAAATATAGTGTGGATGATTTACACTCAATGGGAGCAGGGGATCTGCTAAACTCTATGT
TTGAATTTAGTGAGAAGCTAAATGCCCTCCAACTTAGTGATGAAGAGATGAGTTTGTTTACAGCTGTTGT
CCTGGTATCTGCAGATCGATCTGGAATAGAAAACGTCAACTCTGTGGAGGCTTTGCAGGAAACTCTCATT
CGTGCACTAAGGACCTTAATAATGAAAAACCATCCAAATGAGGCCTCTATTTTTACAAAACTGCTTCTAA
AGTTGCCAGATCTTCGATCTTTAAACAACATGCACTCTGAGGAGCTCTTGGCCTTTAAAGTTCACCCT
