>Addgene plasmid #25186 | NR1D2 | addgene partial sequence | sequence record 31266 | 25186 with Polyhedrin-F
TAAAAAAACCTATAAATATTCCGGATTATTCATACCGTCCCACCATCGGGCGCGGATCTCGGTCCGAAAA
CCATGGGCAGCAGCCATCATCATCATCATCACAGCAGCGGCCTGGTTCCGCGTGGTAGTTCTTCTCCTCC
ATCTTCTGATTTTGCAAAGGAAGAAGTGATTGGCATGGTGACCAGAGCTCACAAGGATACCTTTATGTAT
AATCAAGAGCAGCAAGAAAACGTTCCGATAGATGGATTTTCTCAGAATGAGAACAAGAATAGTTACCTGT
GCAACACTGGAGGAAGAATGCATCTGGTTTGTCCAATGAGTAAGTCTCCATATGTGGATCCTCATAAATC
AGGACATGAAATCTGGGAAGAATTTTCGATGAGCTTCACTCCAGCAGTGAAAGAAGTGGTGGAATTTGCA
AAGCGTATTCCTGGGTTCAGAGATCTCTCTCAGCATGACCAGGTCAACCTTTTAAAGGCTGGGACTTTTG
AGGTTTTAATGGTACGGTTCGCATCATTATTTGATGCAAAGGAACGTACTGTCACCTTTTTAAGTGGAAA
GAAATATAGTGTGGATGATTTACACTCAATGGGAGCAGGGGATCTGCTAAACTCTATGTTTGAATTTAGT
GAGAAGCTAAATGCCCTCCAACTTAGTGATGAAGAGATGAGTTTGTTTACAGCTGTTGTCCTGGTATCTG
CAGATCGATCTGGAATAGAAAACGTCAACTCTGTGGAGGCTTTGCAGGAAACTCTCATTCGTGCACTAAG
GACCTTAATAATGAAAAACCATCCAAATGAGGCCTCTATTTTTACAAAACTGCTTCTAAAGTTGCCAGAT
CTTCGATCTTTAAACAACATGCACTCTGAGGAGCTCTTG
